>Addgene plasmid #152716 | pGBW-m4134344 | depositor full sequence | sequence record 295728 | Full Sequence
CACCATGAATAACGAGTTAAGCCCAGTAGCGCTTCGCCAGATGAGTTGCGCCGCAGGTACAACCCAAACT
GCTTGTACGGATGACAACGCCCTCGCTTACTATAATACCACAAAGGGAGGCCGATTCGTTCTGGCCCTGT
TGTCGGATCTGCAAGACTTGAAATGGGCACGTTTTCCCAAGTCCGACGGGACTGGCACCATTTACACAGA
ACTAGAGCCGCCATGCAGGTTCGTGACTGATACCCCTAAAGGACCCAAGGTCAAATATCTGTATTTTATC
AAGGGGCTTAACAATCTCAATAGAGGCATGGTGTTAGGATCTCTAGCCGCAACGGTGCGGCTGCAAGAAA
ACCTTTACTTTCAGTCGATGAGTGACAAAATCATTCATCTAACCGATGACTCCTTTGATACAGACGTGTT
GAAGGCCGATGGTGCGATACTGGTAGATTTCTGGGCTGAATGGTGTGGCCCGTGCAAGATGATCGCACCC
ATTCTGGACGAGATCGCCGACGAGTATCAAGGAAAATTAACTGTCGCTAAGCTTAATATAGATCAGAACC
CAGGGACGGCACCTAAATACGGCATCAGGGGAATACCTACCCTCCTGCTCTTTAAGAATGGGGAAGTTGC
CGCGACAAAAGTGGGAGCCCTGTCTAAGGGCCAGCTAAAAGAGTTCTTGGACGCTAACCTGGCAGGTTCA
GGCTCGGGGCACATGCACCATCACCATCACCATAGCAGCGGGCTCGTGCCACGCGGCTAAGGATCCGCAG
GCCTCTGCTAGCTTGACTGACTGAGATACAGCGTACCTTCAGCTCACAGACATGATAAGATACATTGATG
AGTTTGGACAAACCACAACTAGAATGCAGTGAAAAAAATGCTTTATTTGTGAAATTTGTGATGCTATTGC
TTTATTTGTAACCATTATAAGCTGCAATAAACAAGTTAACAACAACAATTGCATTCATTTTATGTTTCAG
GTTCAGGGGGAGGTGTGGGAGGTTTTTTAAAGCAAGTAAAACCTCTACAAATGTGGTATTGGCCCATCTC
TATCGGTATCGTAGCATAACCCCTTGGGGCCTCTAAACGGGTCTTGAGGGGTTTTTTGTGCCCCTCGGGC
CGGATTGCTATCTACCGGCATTGGCGCAGAAAAAAATGCCTGATGCGACGCTGCGCGTCTTATACTCCCA
CATATGCCAGATTCAGCAACGGATACGGCTTCCCCAACTTGCCCACTTCCATACGTGTCCTCCTTACCAG
AAATTTATCCTTAAGGTCGTCAGCTATCCTGCAGGCGATCTCTCGATTTCGATCAAGACATTCCTTTAAT
GGTCTTTTCTGGACACCACTAGGGGTCAGAAGTAGTTCATCAAACTTTCTTCCCTCCCTAATCTCATTGG
TTACCTTGGGCTATCGAAACTTAATTAACCAGTCAAGTCAGCTACTTGGCGAGATCGACTTGTCTGGGTT
TCGACTACGCTCAGAATTGCGTCAGTCAAGTTCGATCTGGTCCTTGCTATTGCACCCGTTCTCCGATTAC
GAGTTTCATTTAAATCATGTGAGCAAAAGGCCAGCAAAAGGCCAGGAACCGTAAAAAGGCCGCGTTGCTG
GCGTTTTTCCATAGGCTCCGCCCCCCTGACGAGCATCACAAAAATCGACGCTCAAGTCAGAGGTGGCGAA
ACCCGACAGGACTATAAAGATACCAGGCGTTTCCCCCTGGAAGCTCCCTCGTGCGCTCTCCTGTTCCGAC
CCTGCCGCTTACCGGATACCTGTCCGCCTTTCTCCCTTCGGGAAGCGTGGCGCTTTCTCATAGCTCACGC
TGTAGGTATCTCAGTTCGGTGTAGGTCGTTCGCTCCAAGCTGGGCTGTGTGCACGAACCCCCCGTTCAGC
CCGACCGCTGCGCCTTATCCGGTAACTATCGTCTTGAGTCCAACCCGGTAAGACACGACTTATCGCCACT
GGCAGCAGCCACTGGTAACAGGATTAGCAGAGCGAGGTATGTAGGCGGTGCTACAGAGTTCTTGAAGTGG
TGGCCTAACTACGGCTACACTAGAAGAACAGTATTTGGTATCTGCGCTCTGCTGAAGCCAGTTACCTTCG
GAAAAAGAGTTGGTAGCTCTTGATCCGGCAAACAAACCACCGCTGGTAGCGGTGGTTTTTTTGTTTGCAA
GCAGCAGATTACGCGCAGAAAAAAAGGATCTCAAGAAGATCCTTTGATCTTTTCTACGGGGTCTGACGCT
CAGTGGAACGAAAACTCACGTTAAGGGATTTTGGTCATGAGATTATCAAAAAGGATCTTCACCTAGATCC
TTTTAAATTAAAAATGAAGTTTTAAATCAATCTAAAGTATATATGAGTAAACTTGGTCTGACAGTTACCA
ATGCTTAATCAGTGAGGCACCTATCTCAGCGATCTGTCTATTTCGTTCATCCATAGTTGCATTTAAATTT
CCGAACTCTCCAAGGCCCTCGTCGGAAAATCTTCAAACCTTTCGTCCGATCCATCTTGCAGGCTACCTCT
CGAACGAACTATCGCAAGTCTCTTGGCCGGCCTTGCGCCTTGGCTATTGCTTGGCAGCGCCTATCGCCAG
GTATTACTCCAATCCCGAATATCCGAGATCGGGATCACCCGAGAGAAGTTCAACCTACATCCTCAATCCC
GATCTATCCGAGATCCGAGGAATATCGAAATCGGGGCGCGCCTGGCCTCCGCGCCGGGTTTTGGCGCCTC
CCGCGGGCGCCCCCCTCGTCACGGCGAGCGCTGCCACGTCAGACGAAGGGCGCAGGAGCGTCCTGATCCT
TCCGCCCGGACGCTCAGGACAGCGGCCCGCTGCTCATAAGACTCGGCCTTAGAACCCCAGTATCAGCAGA
AGGACATTTTAGGACGGGACTTGGGTGACTCTAGGGCACTGGTTTTCTTTCCAGAGAGCGGAACAGGCGA
GGAAAAGTAGTCCCTTCTCGGCGATTCTGCGGAGGGATCTCCGTGGGGCGGTGAACGCCGATGATTATAT
AAGGACGCGCCGGGTGTGGCACAGCTAGTTCCGTCGCAGCCGGGATTTGGGTCGCGGTTCTTGTTTGTGG
ATCGCTGTGATCGTCACTTGGTGAGTAGCGGGCTGCTGGGCTGGCCGGGGCTTTCGTGGCCGCCGGGCCG
CTCGGTGGGACGGAAGCGTGTGGAGAGACCGCCAAGGGCTGTAGTCTGGGTCCGCGAGCAAGGTTGCCCT
GAACTGGGGGTTGGGGGGAGCGCAGCAAAATGGCGGCTGTTCCCGAGTCTTGAATGGAAGACGCTTGTGA
GGCGGGCTGTGAGGTCGTTGAAACAAGGTGGGGGGCATGGTGGGCGGCAAGAACCCAAGGTCTTGAGCCC
TTCGCTAATGCGGGAAAGCTCTTATTCGGGTGAGATGGGCTGGGCACCATCTGGGGACCCTGACGTGAAG
TTTGTCACTGACTGGAGAACTCGGTTTGTCGTCTGTTGCGGGGGCGGCAGTTATGGCGGTGCCGTTGGGC
AGTGCACCCGTACCTTTGGGAGCGCGCGCCCTCGTCGTGTCGTGACGTCACCCGTTCTGTTGGCTTATAA
TGCAGGGTGGGGCCACCTGCCGGTAGGTGTGCGGTAGGCTTTTCTCCGTCGCAGGACGCAGGGTTCGGGC
CTAGGGTAGGCTCTCCTGAATCGACAGGCGCCGGACCTCTGGTGAGGGGAGGGATAAGTGAGGCGTCAGT
TTCTTTGGTCGGTTTTATGTACCTATCTTCTTAAGTAGCTGAAGCTCCGGTTTTGAACTATGCGCTCGGG
GTTGGCGAGTGTGTTTTGTGAAGTTTTTTAGGCACCTTTTGAAATGTAATCATTTGGGTCAATATGTAAT
TTTCAGTGTTAGACTTGTAAATTGTCCGCTAAATTCTGGCCGTTTTTGGCTTTTTTGTTAGACAACATGG
GTAAAAAGCCTGAACTCACCGCGACGTCTGTCGAGAAGTTTCTGATCGAAAAGTTCGACAGCGTCTCCGA
CCTGATGCAGCTCTCGGAGGGCGAAGAATCTCGTGCTTTCAGCTTCGATGTAGGAGGGCGTGGATATGTC
CTGCGGGTAAATAGCTGCGCCGATGGTTTCTACAAAGATCGTTATGTTTATCGGCACTTTGCATCCGCCG
CGCTCCCGATTCCGGAAGTGCTTGACATTGGGGAGTTCAGCGAGAGCCTGACCTATTGCATCTCCCGCCG
TGCACAGGGTGTCACGTTGCAAGACCTGCCTGAAACCGAACTGCCCGCTGTTCTGCAGCCGGTCGCGGAG
GCAATGGATGCCATCGCTGCCGCCGATCTTAGCCAGACGAGCGGGTTCGGCCCATTCGGACCGCAAGGAA
TCGGTCAATACACTACATGGCGTGATTTCATATGCGCGATTGCTGATCCCCATGTGTATCACTGGCAAAC
TGTGATGGACGACACCGTCAGTGCGTCCGTCGCGCAGGCTCTCGATGAGCTGATGCTTTGGGCCGAGGAC
TGCCCCGAAGTCCGGCACCTCGTGCACGCGGATTTCGGCTCCAACAATGTCCTGACGGACAATGGCCGCA
TAACAGCGGTCATTGACTGGAGCGAGGCGATGTTCGGGGATTCCCAATACGAGGTCGCCAACATCTTCTT
CTGGAGGCCGTGGTTGGCTTGTATGGAGCAGCAGACGCGCTACTTCGAGCGGAGGCATCCGGAGCTTGCA
GGATCGCCCCGGCTCCGGGCGTATATGCTCCGCATTGGTCTTGACCAACTCTATCAGAGCTTGGTTGACG
GCAATTTCGATGATGCAGCTTGGGCGCAGGGTCGATGCGACGCAATCGTCCGATCCGGAGCCGGGACTGT
CGGGCGTACACAAATCGCCCGCAGAAGCGCCGCCGTCTGGACCGATGGCTGTGTAGAAGTACTCGCCGAT
AGTGGAAACCGACGCCCCAGCACTCGTCCGAGGGCAAAGGAATAAGCTAGTATGTAAGCCTAGTCTTAGA
TAATAAAATCGCTATCCATCGAAGATGGATGTGTGTTGGTTTTTTGTGTGTGTAACGCTAGGCGCGCCTG
GTGTACCGAGAACGATCCTCTCAGTGCGAGTCTCGACGATCCATATCGTTGCTTGGCAGTCAGCCAGTCG
GAATCCAGCTTGGGACCCAGGAAGTCCAATCGTCAGATATTGTACTCAAGCCTGGTCACGGCAGCGTACC
GATCTGTTTAAACCTAGATATTGATAGTCTGATCGGTCAACGTATAATCGAGTCCTAGCTTTTGCAAACA
TCTATCAAGAGACAGGATCAGCAGGAGGCTTTCGCATGAGTATTCAACATTTCCGTGTCGCCCTTATTCC
CTTTTTTGCGGCATTTTGCCTTCCTGTTTTTGCTCACCCAGAAACGCTGGTGAAAGTAAAAGATGCTGAA
GATCAGTTGGGTGCGCGAGTGGGTTACATCGAACTGGATCTCAACAGCGGTAAGATCCTTGAGAGTTTTC
GCCCCGAAGAACGCTTTCCAATGATGAGCACTTTTAAAGTTCTGCTATGTGGCGCGGTATTATCCCGTAT
TGACGCCGGGCAAGAGCAACTCGGTCGCCGCATACACTATTCTCAGAATGACTTGGTTGAGTATTCACCA
GTCACAGAAAAGCATCTTACGGATGGCATGACAGTAAGAGAATTATGCAGTGCTGCCATAACCATGAGTG
ATAACACTGCGGCCAACTTACTTCTGACAACGATTGGAGGACCGAAGGAGCTAACCGCTTTTTTGCACAA
CATGGGGGATCATGTAACTCGCCTTGATCGTTGGGAACCGGAGCTGAATGAAGCCATACCAAACGACGAG
CGTGACACCACGATGCCTGTAGCAATGGCAACAACCTTGCGTAAACTATTAACTGGCGAACTACTTACTC
TAGCTTCCCGGCAACAGTTGATAGACTGGATGGAGGCGGATAAAGTTGCAGGACCACTTCTGCGCTCGGC
CCTTCCGGCTGGCTGGTTTATTGCTGATAAATCTGGAGCCGGTGAGCGTGGGTCTCGCGGTATCATTGCA
GCACTGGGGCCAGATGGTAAGCCCTCCCGTATCGTAGTTATCTACACGACGGGGAGTCAGGCAACTATGG
ATGAACGAAATAGACAGATCGCTGAGATAGGTGCCTCACTGATTAAGCATTGGTAACCGATTCTAGGTGC
ATTGGCGCAGAAAAAAATGCCTGATGCGACGCTGCGCGTCTTATACTCCCACATATGCCAGATTCAGCAA
CGGATACGGCTTCCCCAACTTGCCCACTTCCATACGTGTCCTCCTTACCAGAAATTTATCCTTAAGATCG
TTTAAACTCGACTCTGGCTCTATCGAATCTCCGTCGTTTCGAGCTTACGCGAACAGCCGTGGCGCTCATT
TGCTCGTCGGGCATCGAATCTCGTCAGCTATCGTCAGCTTACCTTTTTGGCAGCGATCGCGGCTCCCGAC
ATCTTGGACCATTAGCTCCACAGGTATCTTCTTCCCTCTAGTGGTCATAACAGCAGCTTCAGCTACCTCT
CAATTCAAAAAACCCCTCAAGACCCGTTTAGAGGCCCCAAGGGGTTATGCTATCAATCGTTGCGTTACAC
ACACAAAAAACCAACACACATCCATCTTCGATGGATAGCGATTTTATTATCTAACTGCTGATCGAGTGTA
GCCAGATCTAGTAATCAATTACGGGGTCATTAGTTCATAGCCCATATATGGAGTTCCGCGTTACATAACT
TACGGTAAATGGCCCGCCTGGCTGACCGCCCAACGACCCCCGCCCATTGACGTCAATAATGACGTATGTT
CCCATAGTAACGCCAATAGGGACTTTCCATTGACGTCAATGGGTGGAGTATTTACGGTAAACTGCCCACT
TGGCAGTACATCAAGTGTATCATATGCCAAGTACGCCCCCTATTGACGTCAATGACGGTAAATGGCCCGC
CTGGCATTATGCCCAGTACATGACCTTATGGGACTTTCCTACTTGGCAGTACATCTACGTATTAGTCATC
GCTATTACCATGCTGATGCGGTTTTGGCAGTACATCAATGGGCGTGGATAGCGGTTTGACTCACGGGGAT
TTCCAAGTCTCCACCCCATTGACGTCAATGGGAGTTTGTTTTGGCACCAAAATCAACGGGACTTTCCAAA
ATGTCGTAACAACTCCGCCCCATTGACGCAAATGGGCGGTAGGCGTGTACGGTGGGAGGTCTATATAAGC
AGAGCTGGTTTAGTGAACCGTCAGATCAGATCTTTGTCGATCCTACCATCCACTCGACACACCCGCCAGC
GGCCGC
Features (pLannotate 1.2.2; 20 found; start..end, strand, type, name):
    368..694     +  CDS            trxA: THIO_ECO57 - Experimental evidence at protein level: Swiss-Prot protein existence level 1. Participates in various redox reactions through the reversible oxidation of its active center dithiol to a disulfide and catalyzes dithiol-disulfide exchange reactions. From Escherichia coli O157:H7.
    716..733     +  CDS            6xHis: 6xHis affinity tag
    826..947     -  polyA_signal   SV40 poly(A) signal: SV40 polyadenylation signal
    970..1039    -  CDS            large T antigen (fragment): large T antigen from SV40 (simian virus 40)
   1062..1108    +  terminator     T7 terminator: transcription terminator for bacteriophage T7 RNA polymerase
   1138..1274    +  terminator     rrnG terminator: transcription terminator from the E. coli ribosomal RNA rrnG operon (Albrechtsen et al., 1991)
   1319..1390    +  misc_feature   3' β-globin insulator: insulator downstream of the human β-globin locus (Farrell et al., 2002)
   1616..2204    -  rep_origin     ori: high-copy-number ColE1/pMB1/pBR322/pUC origin of replication
   2376..2440    -  CDS            bla(M) (fragment): β-lactamase lacking the signal sequence; bla(M); allows cytosolic expression of β-lactamase
   2704..3913    +  promoter       UbC promoter: human ubiquitin C promoter
   3923..4944    +  CDS            HygR (fragment): hygromycin B phosphotransferase confers resistance to hygromycin
   4972..5020    +  polyA_signal   poly(A) signal: synthetic polyadenylation signal
   5286..6146    +  CDS            AmpR: β-lactamase; bla; confers resistance to ampicillin, carbenicillin, and related antibiotics
   6159..6295    +  terminator     rrnG terminator: transcription terminator from the E. coli ribosomal RNA rrnG operon (Albrechtsen et al., 1991)
   6440..6511    +  misc_feature   5' β-globin insulator: insulator upstream of the human β-globin locus (Farrell et al., 2002)
   6516..6562    -  terminator     T7 terminator: transcription terminator for bacteriophage T7 RNA polymerase
   6580..6628    -  polyA_signal   poly(A) signal: synthetic polyadenylation signal
   6709..7012    +  enhancer       CMV enhancer: human cytomegalovirus immediate early enhancer
   7085..7102    -  promoter       CMV promoter (fragment): human cytomegalovirus (CMV) immediate early promoter
   7165..7216    +  promoter       CMVd2 promoter: truncated human cytomegalovirus (CMV) immediate early promoter that yields moderately reduced expression relative to the full-length promoter
