[The description below was written by a language model from this plasmid's Addgene catalogue record and pLannotate feature annotations shown in this document.]
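Description:
pGBW-m4134344 is a mammalian expression plasmid built on the pTwist_CMV_Hygro_6 backbone that carries the wild-type coding sequence for SARS-CoV-2 nsp9, one of the mature products of the ORF1ab polyprotein. The full sequence record is about 7.3 kb. In bacteria it replicates from a high-copy ColE1/pUC-type origin and is selected with ampicillin through a complete β-lactamase (AmpR) gene. For selection in mammalian cells it carries a separate cassette in which the human ubiquitin C promoter drives hygromycin B phosphotransferase, followed by a synthetic polyadenylation signal.

The expression unit begins with the CMV immediate-early enhancer and promoter elements, which lie near the end of the numbered sequence, so transcription continues across the origin of the circular map into the insert. The annotation software did not label nsp9 itself, but the unannotated stretch upstream of the first called feature is where the roughly 340 bp insert would be expected to sit. Immediately downstream are E. coli thioredoxin (trxA) and a 6xHis tag, consistent with the catalogue description of a C-terminal, TEV-cleavable TRX fusion supplied by the backbone. The His tag appears only in the feature table, and the TEV site only in the catalogue fields. Thioredoxin is commonly used as a solubility-enhancing partner, the His tag allows metal-affinity capture, and TEV cleavage would release nsp9 from both. An SV40 poly(A) signal lies downstream of the fusion, though it is annotated on the opposite strand. Bacterial rrnG and T7 terminators, additional synthetic poly(A) signals and short β-globin insulator elements flank the cassettes, presumably to limit read-through and interference between units. The construct is intended for transient or hygromycin-selected expression of tagged nsp9 in mammalian cells.
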