Addgene plasmid #152716: pGBW-m4134344
Purpose: Mammalian expression plasmid for SARS-CoV-2 nsp9
Depositing lab: Ginkgo Bioworks & Benjie Chen. Depositing organization: Ginkgo Bioworks.
Backbone
  Vector backbone: pTwist_CMV_Hygro_6
  Backbone size w/o insert (bp): 6525
  Vector type: Mammalian Expression
  Selectable markers: Hygromycin
Growth in bacteria
  Bacterial resistance: Ampicillin, 100 μg/mL
  Growth temperature: 37°C
  Growth strain: DH5alpha
  Copy number: High Copy
Gene/Insert
  Gene/Insert name: SARS-CoV-2 nsp9
  Species: Severe acute respiratory syndrome coronavirus 2
  Insert size (bp): 338
  Mutation: wt
  Entrez Gene: ORF1ab (a.k.a. GU280_gp01)
  Promoter: CMV
  Tag / fusion protein: Cleavable TEV;TRX (C terminal on backbone)
  Cloning method: Unknown
Resource information
  A portion of this plasmid was derived from a plasmid made by: GinkgoBioworks
Depositor comments: NCBI reference sequence: YP_009725305.1
How to cite: pGBW-m4134344 was a gift from Ginkgo Bioworks & Benjie Chen (Addgene plasmid # 152716 ; http://n2t.net/addgene:152716 ; RRID:Addgene_152716)
